>Addgene plasmid #74093 | pTU2-A-RFP (colE1 origin) | depositor full sequence | sequence record 138340 | Golden gate site and colE1 origin of replication
TCTAAGAAACCATTATTATCATGACATTAACCTATAAAAATAGGCGTATCACGAGGCAGAATTTCAGATA
AAAAAAATCCTTAGCTTTCGCTAAGGATGATTTCTGGAATTCGCGGCCGCTTCTAGAGGTCTCACTATAT
CTAGAGACGTCTAGACATATGCAATACGCAAACCGCCTCTCCCCGCGCGTTGGCCGATTCATTAATGCAG
CTGGCACGACAGGTTTCCCGACTGGAAAGCGGGCAGTGAGCGCAACGCAATTAATGTGAGTTAGCTCACT
CATTAGGCACCCCAGGCTTTACACTTTATGCTTCCGGCTCGTATGTTGTGTGGAATTGTGAGCGGATAAC
AATTTCACACATACTAGAGAAAGAGGAGAAATACTAGATGGCTTCCTCCGAAGACGTTATCAAAGAGTTC
ATGCGTTTCAAAGTTCGTATGGAAGGTTCCGTTAACGGTCACGAGTTCGAAATCGAAGGTGAAGGTGAAG
GTCGTCCGTACGAAGGTACCCAGACCGCTAAACTGAAAGTTACCAAAGGTGGTCCGCTGCCGTTCGCTTG
GGACATCCTGTCCCCGCAGTTCCAGTACGGTTCCAAAGCTTACGTTAAACACCCGGCTGACATCCCGGAC
TACCTGAAACTGTCCTTCCCGGAAGGTTTCAAATGGGAACGTGTTATGAACTTCGAAGACGGTGGTGTTG
TTACCGTTACCCAGGACTCCTCCCTGCAAGACGGTGAGTTCATCTACAAAGTTAAACTGCGTGGTACCAA
CTTCCCGTCCGACGGTCCGGTTATGCAGAAAAAAACCATGGGTTGGGAAGCTTCCACCGAACGTATGTAC
CCGGAAGACGGTGCTCTGAAAGGTGAAATCAAAATGCGTCTGAAACTGAAAGACGGTGGTCACTACGACG
CTGAAGTTAAAACCACCTACATGGCTAAAAAACCGGTTCAGCTGCCGGGTGCTTACAAAACCGACATCAA
ACTGGACATCACCTCCCACAACGAAGACTACACCATCGTTGAACAGTACGAACGTGCTGAAGGTCGTCAC
TCCACCGGTGCTTAATAACGCTGATAGTGCTAGTGTAGATCGCTACTAGAGCCAGGCATCAAATAAAACG
AAAGGCTCAGTCGAAAGACTGGGCCTTTCGTTTTATCTGTTGTTTGTCGGTGAACGCTCTCTACTAGAGT
CACACTGGCTCACCTTCGGGTGGGCCTTTCTGCGTTTATAGCATGCCGTCTCATTAGGTACAGAGACCCT
GCAGTCCGGCAAAAAAGGGCAAGGTGTCACCACCCTGCCCTTTTTCTTTAAAACCGAAAAGATTACTTCG
CGTTATGCAGGCTTCCTCGCTCACTGACTCGCTGCGCTCGGTCGTTCGGCTGCGGCGAGCGGTATCAGCT
CACTCAAAGGCGGTAATACGGTTATCCACAGAATCAGGGGATAACGCAGGAAAGGGATCTGGATCTAGGT
GAAGATCCTTTTTGATAATCTCATGACCAAAATCCCTTAACGTGAGTTTTCGTTCCACTGAGCGTCAGAC
CCCGTAGAAAAGATCAAAGGATCTTCTTGAGATCCTTTTTTTCTGCGCGTAATCTGCTGCTTGCAAACAA
AAAAACCACCGCTACCAGCGGTGGTTTGTTTGCCGGATCAAGAGCTACCAACTCTTTTTCCGAAGGTAAC
TGGCTTCAGCAGAGCGCAGATACCAAATACTGTCCTTCTAGTGTAGCCGTAGTTAGGCCACCACTTCAAG
AACTCTGTAGCACCGCCTACATACCTCGCTCTGCTAATCCTGTTACCAGTGGCTGCTGCCAGTGGCGATA
AGTCGTGTCTTACCGGGTTGGACTCAAGACGATAGTTACCGGATAAGGCGCAGCGGTCGGGCTGAACGGG
GGGTTCGTGCACACAGCCCAGCTTGGAGCGAACGACCTACACCGAACTGAGATACCTACAGCGTGAGCTA
TGAGAAAGCGCCACGCTTCCCGAAGGGAGAAAGGCGGACAGGTATCCGGTAAGCGGCAGGGTCGGAACAG
GAGAGCGCACGAGGGAGCTTCCAGGGGGAAACGCCTGGTATCTTTATAGTCCTGTCGGGTTTCGCCACCT
CTGACTTGAGCGTCGATTTTTGTGATGCTCGTCAGGGGGGCGGAGCCTATGGAAAAACGCCAGCAACGCG
GCCTTTTTACGGTTCCTGGCCTTTTGCTGGCCTTTTGCTCACATGTATTTAGTCTAGTAGCTCGAGGCTT
GGATTCTCACCAATAAAAAACGCCCGGCGGCAACCGAGCGTTCTGAACAAATCCAGATGGAGTTCTGAGG
TCATTACTGGATCTATCAACAGGAGTCCAAGCGAGCTCGATATCAAATTACGCCCCGCCCTGCCACTCAT
CGCAGTACTGTTGTAATTCATTAAGCATTCTGCCGACATGGAAGCCATCACAAACGGCATGATGAACCTG
AATCGCCAGCGGCATCAGCACCTTGTCGCCTTGCGTATAATATTTGCCCATGGTGAAAACGGGGGCGAAG
AAGTTGTCCATATTGGCCACGTTTAAATCAAAACTGGTGAAACTCACCCAGGGATTGGCTGACACGAAAA
ACATATTCTCAATAAACCCTTTAGGGAAATAGGCCAGGTTTTCACCGTAACACGCCACATCTTGCGAATA
TATGTGTAGAAACTGCCGGAAATCGTCGTGGTATTCACTCCAGAGCGATGAAAACGTTTCAGTTTGCTCA
TGGAAAACGGTGTAACAAGGGTGAACACTATCCCATATCACCAGCTCACCGTCTTTCATTGCCATACGAA
ATTCCGGATGAGCATTCATCAGGCGGGCAAGAATGTGAATAAAGGCCGGATAAAACTTGTGCTTATTTTT
CTTTACGGTCTTTAAAAAGGCCGTAATATCCAGCTGAACGGTCTGGTTATAGGTACATTGAGCAACTGAC
TGAAATGCCTCAAAATGTTCTTTACGATGCCATTGGGATATATCAACGGTGGTATATCCAGTGATTTTTT
TCTCCATTTTAGCTTCCTTAGCTCCTGAAAATCTCGATAACTCAAAAAATACGCCCGGTAGTGATCTTAT
TTCATTATGGTGAAAGTTGGAACCTCTTACGTGCCCGATCAACTCGAGTGCCACCTGACG
Features (pLannotate 1.2.2; 14 found; start..end, strand, type, name):
     61..104     -  terminator     bacterial terminator: putative bacterial transcription terminator
    107..128     +  misc_feature   BioBrick prefix: BioBrick prefix for parts that do not start with "ATG"
    162..249     +  CDS            lacI (fragment): lac repressor; lacI; The lac repressor binds to the lac operator to inhibit transcription in E. coli. This inhibition can be relieved by adding lactose or isopropyl-β-D-thiogalactopyranoside (IPTG).
    262..283     +  protein_bind   CAP binding site: CAP binding activates transcription in the presence of cAMP. E. coli catabolite activator protein
    298..328     +  promoter       lac promoter: promoter for the E. coli lac operon
    336..352     +  protein_bind   lac operator: The lac repressor binds to the lac operator to inhibit transcription in E. coli. This inhibition can be relieved by adding lactose or isopropyl-β-D-thiogalactopyranoside (IPTG). lac repressor encoded by lacI
    388..1062    +  CDS            mRFP1: mRFP1 is a basic (constitutively fluorescent) red fluorescent protein published in 2002, derived from Discosoma sp.. It is reported to be a somewhat slowly-maturing monomer with low acid sensitivity.
   1110..1181    +  terminator     rrnB T1 terminator: transcription terminator T1 from the E. coli rrnB gene
   1197..1224    +  terminator     T7Te terminator: phage T7 early transcription terminator
   1265..1322    +  terminator     his operon terminator: This putative transcriptin terminator from the E. coli his operon has a 2-bp deletion introduced during synthesis. Its efficiency has not been determined.
   1567..2155    +  rep_origin     ori: high-copy-number ColE1/pMB1/pBR322/pUC origin of replication
   2243..2337    -  terminator     lambda t0 terminator: transcription terminator from phage lambda
   2361..3017    -  CDS            cat: CAT_ECOLX - Experimental evidence at protein level: Swiss-Prot protein existence level 1. This enzyme is an effector of chloramphenicol resistance in bacteria. From Escherichia coli. This protein is used as a marker in many commonly used cloning vectors, such as pACYC184.
   3018..3115    -  promoter       cat promoter: promoter of the E. coli cat gene encoding chloramphenicol acetyltransferase
