[The description below was written by a language model from this plasmid's Addgene catalogue record and pLannotate feature annotations shown in this document.]
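Description:
pTU2-A-RFP (colE1 origin) is a 3,140 bp Level 2 Golden Gate destination vector from the EcoFlex MoClo toolkit for E. coli synthetic biology, designed to receive four transcription units (TUs) in a single assembly. Its backbone of about 1.9 kb derives from the BioBrick plasmid pSB1C3, modified between the XbaI and PstI sites. It carries a ColE1-type origin of replication and a chloramphenicol acetyltransferase (cat) gene, driven by its own promoter and followed by the lambda t0 terminator. A silent C435G substitution in cat removes an internal BsmBI site, presumably so that this Type IIS enzyme does not cut the backbone during assembly. The record is inconsistent about copy number: the stated purpose calls the origin medium-copy, while the catalogue field and the automated annotation list it as high-copy.

The placeholder insert is an RFP dropout cassette used for negative selection. It consists of the R0010 lac promoter region (a lacI fragment, CAP binding site, lac promoter and lac operator) driving mRFP1, followed by the rrnB T1 and T7Te terminators. The record describes R0010 as constitutive in this context; no full-length lacI is annotated on the plasmid, so any repression would depend on the host. Further terminators flank the cloning region (a putative bacterial terminator upstream and the his operon terminator downstream) and probably insulate it from transcription originating in the backbone. A BioBrick prefix remnant is also annotated.

In use, successful Golden Gate assembly replaces the RFP cassette with the incoming transcription units. Colonies with the parental vector are red and recombinants are white, which allows visual screening on chloramphenicol plates. The Golden Gate sites themselves are not annotated in the feature table.
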