Addgene plasmid #74093: pTU2-A-RFP (colE1 origin)
Purpose: pTU2-A backbone, with RFP negative selection and colE1 (medium-copy) origin of replication
Depositing lab: Paul Freemont. Depositing organization: Imperial College London. Publication: EcoFlex: A Multifunctional MoClo Kit for E. coli Synthetic Biology. Moore SJ, Lai HE, Kelwick RJ, Chee SM, Bell DJ, Polizzi KM, Freemont PS. ACS Synth Biol. 2016 May 2. 10.1021/acssynbio.6b00031 PubMed 27096716.
Backbone
  Vector backbone: colE1 origin and chloramphenicol resistance
  Backbone manufacturer: Terrence Lai (this study)
  Backbone size w/o insert (bp): 1878
  Total vector size (bp): 3140
  Modifications to backbone: Modifications between XbaI and PstI from original pSB1C3 plasmid. CAT gene - C435G (nucleotide) - silent mutagenesis to remove BsmBI site
  Vector type: Bacterial Expression, Synthetic Biology
Growth in bacteria
  Bacterial resistance: Chloramphenicol, 25 μg/mL
  Growth temperature: 37°C
  Growth strain: DH5alpha
  Copy number: High Copy
Gene/Insert
  Gene/Insert name: Golden Gate destination vector - Level 2, 4 TU's with RFP and colE1 origin of replication
  Species: Synthetic
  Promoter: R0010 Const. Promoter controlling RFP
  Cloning method: Restriction Enzyme; 5′ cloning site BglII (destroyed during cloning); 3′ cloning site SpeI (destroyed during cloning)
  Sequencing primers: 5′ CTGACGTCTAAGAAACCATT; 3′ AACCGTATTACCGCCTTTGA
Terms and licenses: Academic/Nonprofit Terms; Industry Terms: Not Available to Industry
How to cite: pTU2-A-RFP (colE1 origin) was a gift from Paul Freemont (Addgene plasmid # 74093 ; http://n2t.net/addgene:74093 ; RRID:Addgene_74093)
