>Addgene plasmid #74093 | pTU2-A-RFP (colE1 origin) | addgene partial sequence | sequence record 140506 | RNAde-BB-2R 5'-attaccgcctttgagtgagc -3'
CGCAGCGAGTCAGTGAGCGAGGAAGCCTGCATAACGCGAAGTAATCTTTTCGGTTTTAAAGAAAAAGGGC
AGGGTGGTGACACCTTGCCCTTTTTTGCCGGACTGCAGGGTCTCTGTACCTAATGAGACGGCATGCTATA
AACGCAGAAAGGCCCACCCGAAGGTGAGCCAGTGTGACTCTAGTAGAGAGCGTTCACCGACAAACAACAG
ATAAAACGAAAGGCCCAGTCTTTCGACTGAGCCTTTCGTTTTATTTGATGCCTGGCTCTAGTAGCGATCT
ACACTAGCACTATCAGCGTTATTAAGCACCGGTGGAGTGACGACCTTCAGCACGTTCGTACTGTTCAACG
ATGGTGTAGTCTTCGTTGTGGGAGGTGATGTCCAGTTTGATGTCGGTTTTGTAAGCACCCGGCAGCTGAA
CCGGTTTTTTAGCCATGTAGGTGGTTTTAACTTCAGCGTCGTAGTGACCACCGTCTTTCAGTTTCAGACG
CATTTTGATTTCACCTTTCAGAGCACCGTCTTCCGGGTACATACGTTCGGTGGAAGCTTCCCAACCCATG
GTTTTTTTCTGCATAACCGGACCGTCGGACGGGAAGTTGGTACCACGCAGTTTAACTTTGTAGATGAACT
CACCGTCTTGCAGGGAGGAGTCCTGGGTAACGGTAACAACACCACCGTCTTCGAAGTTCATAACACGTTC
CCATTTGAAACCTTCCGGGAAGGACAGTTTCAGGTAGTCCGGGATGTCAGCCGGGTGTTTAACGTAAGCT
TTGGAACCGTACTGGAACTGCGGG
