>Addgene plasmid #74093 | pTU2-A-RFP (colE1 origin) | addgene partial sequence | sequence record 140998 | CAT-R 5'-GCAACTGACTGAAATGCCTC-3'
TATCAACGGTGGTATATCCAGTGATTTTTTTCTCCATTTTAGCTTCCTTAGCTCCTGAAAATCTCGATAA
CTCAAAAAATACGCCCGGTAGTGATCTTATTTCATTATGGTGAAAGTTGGAACCTCTTACGTGCCCGATC
AACTCGAGTGCCACCTGACGTCTAAGAAACCATTATTATCATGACATTAACCTATAAAAATAGGCGTATC
ACGAGGCAGAATTTCAGATAAAAAAAATCCTTAGCTTTCGCTAAGGATGATTTCTGGAATTCGCGGCCGC
TTCTAGAGGTCTCACTATATCTAGAGACGTCTAGACATATGCAATACGCAAACCGCCTCTCCCCGCGCGT
TGGCCGATTCATTAATGCAGCTGGCACGACAGGTTTCCCGACTGGAAAGCGGGCAGTGAGCGCAACGCAA
TTAATGTGAGTTAGCTCACTCATTAGGCACCCCAGGCTTTACACTTTATGCTTCCGGCTCGTATGTTGTG
TGGAATTGTGAGCGGATAACAATTTCACACATACTAGAGAAAGAGGAGAAATACTAGATGGCTTCCTCCG
AAGACGTTATCAAAGAGTTCATGCGTTTCAAAGTTCGTATGGAAGGTTCCGTTAACGGTCACGAGTTCGA
AATCGAAGGTGAAGGTGAAGGTCGTCCGTACGAAGGTACCCAGACCGCTAAACTGAAAGTTACCAAAGGT
GGTCCGCTGCCGTTCGCTTGGGACATCCTGTCCCCGCAGTTCCAGTACGGTTCCA
